Addgene plasmid #22482: GST-Hsp90 M(272-617)
Purpose: Please note this plasmid contains GST-Hsp90 residues 273-617.
Depositing lab: William Sessa. Depositing organization: Yale University. Publication: Domain mapping studies reveal that the M domain of hsp90 serves as a molecular scaffold to regulate Akt-dependent phosphorylation of endothelial nitric oxide synthase and NO release. Fontana J, Fulton D, Chen Y, Fairchild TA, McCabe TJ, Fujita N, Tsuruo T, Sessa WC. Circ Res. 2002 May 3. 90(8):866-73. 10.1161/01.RES.0000016837.26733.BE PubMed 11988487.
Backbone
  Vector backbone: pGEX-4T3
  Backbone size w/o insert (bp): 4968
  Vector type: Bacterial Expression
Growth in bacteria
  Bacterial resistance: Ampicillin, 100 μg/mL
  Growth temperature: 37°C
  Growth strain: DH5alpha
  Copy number: High Copy
Gene/Insert
  Gene/Insert name: Hsp90alpha M domain (alt name: Hsp90 M(273-617))
  Species: H. sapiens (human)
  Insert size (bp): 1035
  Entrez Gene: HSP90AA2P (a.k.a. HSP90AA2, HSP90ALPHA, HSPCA, HSPCAL3)
  Tag / fusion protein: GST (N terminal on backbone)
  Cloning method: Restriction Enzyme; 5′ cloning site BamHI (not destroyed); 3′ cloning site SalI (not destroyed)
  Sequencing primers: 5′ pGEX5'
Terms and licenses: Academic/Nonprofit Terms; Industry Terms: Not Available to Industry
How to cite: GST-Hsp90 M(272-617) was a gift from William Sessa (Addgene plasmid # 22482 ; http://n2t.net/addgene:22482 ; RRID:Addgene_22482)
