[The description below was written by a language model from this plasmid's Addgene catalogue record and pLannotate feature annotations shown in this document.]
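Description:
GST-Hsp90 M(272-617) is a bacterial expression plasmid built on the pGEX-4T3 backbone for producing the middle (M) domain of human Hsp90alpha as a glutathione S-transferase fusion in E. coli. Although the name says 272-617, the record notes that the plasmid actually encodes Hsp90 residues 273-617. This insert of about 1 kb was cloned between BamHI and SalI sites, both of which are retained. The full sequenced plasmid is 5,994 nt. It replicates from a high-copy ColE1/pMB1-type origin and is selected through the β-lactamase (AmpR) gene, which confers ampicillin resistance.

Expression is driven by the strong hybrid tac promoter followed by a lac operator. The plasmid also carries its own lacI gene, so the lac repressor keeps transcription off until it is relieved with IPTG. Downstream, the Schistosoma japonicum GST coding sequence is fused at its C-terminus to the Hsp90 fragment, giving an N-terminal GST tag that allows affinity capture on glutathione matrices. The automated annotation matched the insert best to a rabbit HSP90AA1 entry, whereas the catalogue lists it as human, and the linked gene identifier points to an HSP90AA2 pseudogene locus. These labels probably reflect the high conservation among Hsp90alpha sequences. The remaining features (lac promoter and lacZα fragment, and partial rop, bom and yciV matches) are remnants of the pGEX backbone.

The associated publication is a domain-mapping study of Hsp90 as a scaffold for Akt-dependent phosphorylation of endothelial nitric oxide synthase. This suggests the construct was used to make recombinant M-domain protein for binding or pull-down experiments alongside other Hsp90 domain fragments.
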