Features (pLannotate 1.2.2; 17 found; start..end, strand, type, name):
      1..29      +  promoter       tac promoter: strong E. coli promoter; hybrid between the trp and lac UV5 promoters
     37..53      +  protein_bind   lac operator: The lac repressor binds to the lac operator to inhibit transcription in E. coli. This inhibition can be relieved by adding lactose or isopropyl-β-D-thiogalactopyranoside (IPTG). lac repressor encoded by lacI
     76..729     +  CDS            GST26_SCHJA: Experimental evidence at protein level: Swiss-Prot protein existence level 1. GST isoenzymes appear to play a central role in the parasite detoxification system. Other functions are also suspected including a role in increasing the solubility of haematin in the parasite gut. From Schistosoma japonicum (Blood fluke).
    715..1788    +  CDS            HSP90AA1 (fragment): HS90A_RABIT - Also known as HSPCA. Experimental evidence at protein level: Swiss-Prot protein existence level 1. Molecular chaperone that promotes the maturation, structural maintenance and proper regulation of specific target proteins involved for instance in cell cycle control and signal transduction. Undergoes a functional cycle that is linked to its ATPase activity which is essential for its chaperone activity. This cycle probably induces conformational changes in the client proteins, thereby causing their activation. Interacts dynamically with various co-chaperones that modulate its subst
   1829..1868    +  CDS            rop (fragment): Rop protein, which maintains plasmids at low copy number; rop
   1970..2010    +  misc_feature   bom (fragment): basis of mobility region from pBR322
   2115..2219    +  promoter       AmpR promoter: bla
   2220..3080    +  CDS            AmpR: β-lactamase; bla; confers resistance to ampicillin, carbenicillin, and related antibiotics
   3251..3839    +  rep_origin     ori: high-copy-number ColE1/pMB1/pBR322/pUC origin of replication
   4025..4076    -  misc_feature   bom (fragment): basis of mobility region from pBR322
   4083..4160    +  promoter       lacI promoter: lacI
   4161..5243    +  CDS            lacI: lac repressor; lacI; The lac repressor binds to the lac operator to inhibit transcription in E. coli. This inhibition can be relieved by adding lactose or isopropyl-β-D-thiogalactopyranoside (IPTG).
   5256..5277    +  protein_bind   CAP binding site: CAP binding activates transcription in the presence of cAMP. E. coli catabolite activator protein
   5292..5322    +  promoter       lac promoter: promoter for the E. coli lac operon
   5330..5346    +  protein_bind   lac operator: The lac repressor binds to the lac operator to inhibit transcription in E. coli. This inhibition can be relieved by adding lactose or isopropyl-β-D-thiogalactopyranoside (IPTG). lac repressor encoded by lacI
   5366..5539    +  CDS            lacZα: LacZα fragment of β-galactosidase; lacZ fragment
   5803..5919    -  CDS            yciV (fragment): RNAAM_ECOLI - Also known as trpH From Escherichia coli (strain K12).
>Addgene plasmid #22482 | GST-Hsp90 M(272-617) | addgene full sequence | sequence record 217627 | Addgene NGS Result
TTGACAATTAATCATCGGCTCGTATAATGTGTGGAATTGTGAGCGGATAACAATTTCACACAGGAAACAG
TATTCATGTCCCCTATACTAGGTTATTGGAAAATTAAGGGCCTTGTGCAACCCACTCGACTTCTTTTGGA
ATATCTTGAAGAAAAATATGAAGAGCATTTGTATGAGCGCGATGAAGGTGATAAATGGCGAAACAAAAAG
TTTGAATTGGGTTTGGAGTTTCCCAATCTTCCTTATTATATTGATGGTGATGTTAAATTAACACAGTCTA
TGGCCATCATACGTTATATAGCTGACAAGCACAACATGTTGGGTGGTTGTCCAAAAGAGCGTGCAGAGAT
TTCAATGCTTGAAGGAGCGGTTTTGGATATTAGATACGGTGTTTCGAGAATTGCATATAGTAAAGACTTT
GAAACTCTCAAAGTTGATTTTCTTAGCAAGCTACCTGAAATGCTGAAAATGTTCGAAGATCGTTTATGTC
ATAAAACATATTTAAATGGTGATCATGTAACCCATCCTGACTTCATGTTGTATGACGCTCTTGATGTTGT
TTTATACATGGACCCAATGTGCCTGGATGCGTTCCCAAAATTAGTTTGTTTTAAAAAACGTATTGAAGCT
ATCCCACAAATTGATAAGTACTTGAAATCCAGCAAGTATATAGCATGGCCTTTGCAGGGCTGGCAAGCCA
CGTTTGGTGGTGGCGACCATCCTCCAAAATCGGATCTGGTTCCGCGTGGATCCGACAAGAAGAAGAAGAA
GAAGATTAAGGAAAAGTACATCGATCAAGAAGAGCTCAACAAAACAAAGCCCATCTGGACCAGAAATCCC
GACGATATTACTAATGAGGAGTACGGAGAATTCTATAAGAGCTTGACCAATGACTGGGAAGATCACTTGG
CAGTGAAGCATTTTTCAGTTGAAGGACAGTTGGAATTCAGAGCCCTTCTATTTGTCCCACGACGTGCTCC
TTTTGATCTGTTTGAAAACAGAAAGAAAAAGAACAATATCAAATTGTATGTACGCAGAGTTTTCATCATG
GATAACTGTGAGGAGCTAATCCCTGAATATCTGAACTTCATTAGAGGGGTGGTAGACTCGGAGGATCTCC
CTCTAAACATATCCCGTGAGATGTTGCAACAAAGCAAAATTTTGAAAGTTATCAGGAAGAATTTGGTCAA
AAAATGCTTAGAACTCTTTACTGAACTGGCGGAAGATAAAGAGAACTACAAGAAATTCTATGAGCAGTTC
TCTAAAAACATAAAGCTTGGAATACACGAAGACTCTCAAAATCGGAAGAAGCTTTCAGAGCTGTTAAGGT
ACTACACATCTGCCTCTGGTGATGAGATGGTTTCTCTCAAGGACTACTGCACCAGAATGAAGGAGAACCA
GAAACATATCTATTATATCACAGGTGAGACCAAGGACCAGGTAGCTAACTCAGCCTTTGTGGAACGTCTT
CGGAAACATGGCTTAGAAGTGATCTATATGATTGAGCCCATTGATGAGTACTGTGTCCAACAGCTGAAGG
AATTTGAGGGGAAGACTTTAGTGTCAGTCACCAAAGAAGGCCTGGAACTTCCAGAGGATGAAGAAGAGAA
AAAGAAGCAGGAAGAGAAAAAAACAAAGTTTGAGAACCTCTGCAAAATCATGAAAGACATATTGGAGAAA
AAAGTTGAAAAGGTGGTTGTGTCAAACCGATTGGTGACATCTCCATGCTGTATTGTCACAAGCACATATG
GCTGGACAGCAAACATGGAGAGAATCATGAAAGCTCAATAGGTCGACTCGAGCGGCCGCATCGTGACTGA
CTGACGATCTGCCTCGCGCGTTTCGGTGATGACGGTGAAAACCTCTGACACATGCAGCTCCCGGAGACGG
TCACAGCTTGTCTGTAAGCGGATGCCGGGAGCAGACAAGCCCGTCAGGGCGCGTCAGCGGGTGTTGGCGG
GTGTCGGGGCGCAGCCATGACCCAGTCACGTAGCGATAGCGGAGTGTATAATTCTTGAAGACGAAAGGGC
CTCGTGATACGCCTATTTTTATAGGTTAATGTCATGATAATAATGGTTTCTTAGACGTCAGGTGGCACTT
TTCGGGGAAATGTGCGCGGAACCCCTATTTGTTTATTTTTCTAAATACATTCAAATATGTATCCGCTCAT
GAGACAATAACCCTGATAAATGCTTCAATAATATTGAAAAAGGAAGAGTATGAGTATTCAACATTTCCGT
GTCGCCCTTATTCCCTTTTTTGCGGCATTTTGCCTTCCTGTTTTTGCTCACCCAGAAACGCTGGTGAAAG
TAAAAGATGCTGAAGATCAGTTGGGTGCACGAGTGGGTTACATCGAACTGGATCTCAACAGCGGTAAGAT
CCTTGAGAGTTTTCGCCCCGAAGAACGTTTTCCAATGATGAGCACTTTTAAAGTTCTGCTATGTGGCGCG
GTATTATCCCGTGTTGACGCCGGGCAAGAGCAACTCGGTCGCCGCATACACTATTCTCAGAATGACTTGG
TTGAGTACTCACCAGTCACAGAAAAGCATCTTACGGATGGCATGACAGTAAGAGAATTATGCAGTGCTGC
CATAACCATGAGTGATAACACTGCGGCCAACTTACTTCTGACAACGATCGGAGGACCGAAGGAGCTAACC
GCTTTTTTGCACAACATGGGGGATCATGTAACTCGCCTTGATCGTTGGGAACCGGAGCTGAATGAAGCCA
TACCAAACGACGAGCGTGACACCACGATGCCTGCAGCAATGGCAACAACGTTGCGCAAACTATTAACTGG
CGAACTACTTACTCTAGCTTCCCGGCAACAATTAATAGACTGGATGGAGGCGGATAAAGTTGCAGGACCA
CTTCTGCGCTCGGCCCTTCCGGCTGGCTGGTTTATTGCTGATAAATCTGGAGCCGGTGAGCGTGGGTCTC
GCGGTATCATTGCAGCACTGGGGCCAGATGGTAAGCCCTCCCGTATCGTAGTTATCTACACGACGGGGAG
TCAGGCAACTATGGATGAACGAAATAGACAGATCGCTGAGATAGGTGCCTCACTGATTAAGCATTGGTAA
CTGTCAGACCAAGTTTACTCATATATACTTTAGATTGATTTAAAACTTCATTTTTAATTTAAAAGGATCT
AGGTGAAGATCCTTTTTGATAATCTCATGACCAAAATCCCTTAACGTGAGTTTTCGTTCCACTGAGCGTC
AGACCCCGTAGAAAAGATCAAAGGATCTTCTTGAGATCCTTTTTTTCTGCGCGTAATCTGCTGCTTGCAA
ACAAAAAAACCACCGCTACCAGCGGTGGTTTGTTTGCCGGATCAAGAGCTACCAACTCTTTTTCCGAAGG
TAACTGGCTTCAGCAGAGCGCAGATACCAAATACTGTCCTTCTAGTGTAGCCGTAGTTAGGCCACCACTT
CAAGAACTCTGTAGCACCGCCTACATACCTCGCTCTGCTAATCCTGTTACCAGTGGCTGCTGCCAGTGGC
GATAAGTCGTGTCTTACCGGGTTGGACTCAAGACGATAGTTACCGGATAAGGCGCAGCGGTCGGGCTGAA
CGGGGGGTTCGTGCACACAGCCCAGCTTGGAGCGAACGACCTACACCGAACTGAGATACCTACAGCGTGA
GCTATGAGAAAGCGCCACGCTTCCCGAAGGGAGAAAGGCGGACAGGTATCCGGTAAGCGGCAGGGTCGGA
ACAGGAGAGCGCACGAGGGAGCTTCCAGGGGGAAACGCCTGGTATCTTTATAGTCCTGTCGGGTTTCGCC
ACCTCTGACTTGAGCGTCGATTTTTGTGATGCTCGTCAGGGGGGCGGAGCCTATGGAAAAACGCCAGCAA
CGCGGCCTTTTTACGGTTCCTGGCCTTTTGCTGGCCTTTTGCTCACATGTTCTTTCCTGCGTTATCCCCT
GATTCTGTGGATAACCGTATTACCGCCTTTGAGTGAGCTGATACCGCTCGCCGCAGCCGAACGACCGAGC
GCAGCGAGTCAGTGAGCGAGGAAGCGGAAGAGCGCCTGATGCGGTATTTTCTCCTTACGCATCTGTGCGG
TATTTCACACCGCATAAATTCCGACACCATCGAATGGCGCAAAACCTTTCGCGGTATGGCATGATAGCGC
CCGGAAGAGAGTCAATTCAGGGTGGTGAATGTGAAACCAGTAACGTTATACGATGTCGCAGAGTATGCCG
GTGTCTCTTATCAGACCGTTTCCCGCGTGGTGAACCAGGCCAGCCACGTTTCTGCGAAAACGCGGGAAAA
AGTGGAAGCGGCGATGGCGGAGCTGAATTACATTCCCAACCGCGTGGCACAACAACTGGCGGGCAAACAG
TCGTTGCTGATTGGCGTTGCCACCTCCAGTCTGGCCCTGCACGCGCCGTCGCAAATTGTCGCGGCGATTA
AATCTCGCGCCGATCAACTGGGTGCCAGCGTGGTGGTGTCGATGGTAGAACGAAGCGGCGTCGAAGCCTG
TAAAGCGGCGGTGCACAATCTTCTCGCGCAACGCGTCAGTGGGCTGATCATTAACTATCCGCTGGATGAC
CAGGATGCCATTGCTGTGGAAGCTGCCTGCACTAATGTTCCGGCGTTATTTCTTGATGTCTCTGACCAGA
CACCCATCAACAGTATTATTTTCTCCCATGAAGACGGTACGCGACTGGGCGTGGAGCATCTGGTCGCATT
GGGTCACCAGCAAATCGCGCTGTTAGCGGGCCCATTAAGTTCTGTCTCGGCGCGTCTGCGTCTGGCTGGC
TGGCATAAATATCTCACTCGCAATCAAATTCAGCCGATAGCGGAACGGGAAGGCGACTGGAGTGCCATGT
CCGGTTTTCAACAAACCATGCAAATGCTGAATGAGGGCATCGTTCCCACTGCGATGCTGGTTGCCAACGA
TCAGATGGCGCTGGGCGCAATGCGCGCCATTACCGAGTCCGGGCTGCGCGTTGGTGCGGATATCTCGGTA
GTGGGATACGACGATACCGAAGACAGCTCATGTTATATCCCGCCGTTAACCACCATCAAACAGGATTTTC
GCCTGCTGGGGCAAACCAGCGTGGACCGCTTGCTGCAACTCTCTCAGGGCCAGGCGGTGAAGGGCAATCA
GCTGTTGCCCGTCTCACTGGTGAAAAGAAAAACCACCCTGGCGCCCAATACGCAAACCGCCTCTCCCCGC
GCGTTGGCCGATTCATTAATGCAGCTGGCACGACAGGTTTCCCGACTGGAAAGCGGGCAGTGAGCGCAAC
GCAATTAATGTAAGTTAGCTCACTCATTAGGCACCCCAGGCTTTACACTTTATGCTTCCGGCTCGTATGT
TGTGTGGAATTGTGAGCGGATAACAATTTCACACAGGAAACAGCTATGACCATGATTACGGATTCACTGG
CCGTCGTTTTACAACGTCGTGACTGGGAAAACCCTGGCGTTACCCAACTTAATCGCCTTGCAGCACATCC
CCCTTTCGCCAGCTGGCGTAATAGCGAAGAGGCCCGCACCGATCGCCCTTCCCAACAGTTGCGCAGCCTG
AATGGCGAATGGCGCTTTGCCTGGTTTCCGGCACCAGAAGCGGTGCCGGAAAGCTGGCTGGAGTGCGATC
TTCCTGAGGCCGATACTGTCGTCGTCCCCTCAAACTGGCAGATGCACGGTTACGATGCGCCCATCTACAC
CAACGTGACCTATCCCATTACGGTCAATCCGCCGTTTGTTCCCACGGAGAATCCGACGGGTTGTTACTCG
CTCACATTTAATGTTGATGAAAGCTGGCTACAGGAAGGCCAGACGCGAATTATTTTTGATGGCGTTGGAA
TTAGCTTATCGACTGCACGGTGCACCAATGCTTCTGGCGTCAGGCAGCCATCGGAAGCTGTGGTATGGCT
GTGCAGGTCGTAAATCACTGCATAATTCGTGTCGCTCAAGGCGCACTCCCGTTCTGGATAATGTTTTTTG
CGCCGACATCATAACGGTTCTGGCAAATATTCTGAAATGAGCTG
