>Addgene plasmid #22482 | GST-Hsp90 M(272-617) | addgene partial sequence | sequence record 28464 | 22482 with pGEX5'
CAATCGGATCTGGTTCCGCGTGGATCCGACAAGAAGAAGAAGAAGAAGATTAAGGAAAAGTACATCGATC
AAGAAGAGCTCAACAAAACAAAGCCCATCTGGACCAGAAATCCCGACGATATTACTAATGAGGAGTACGG
AGAATTCTATAAGAGCTTGACCAATGACTGGGAAGATCACTTGGCAGTGAAGCATTTTTCAGTTGAAGGA
CAGTTGGAATTCAGAGCCCTTCTATTTGTCCCACGACGTGCTCCTTTTGATCTGTTTGAAAACAGAAAGA
AAAAGAACAATATCAAATTGTATGTACGCAGAGTTTTCATCATGGATAACTGTGAGGAGCTAATCCCTGA
ATATCTGAACTTCATTAGAGGGGTGGTAGACTCGGAGGATCTCCCTCTAAACATATCCCGTGAGATGTTG
CAACAAAGCAAAATTTTGAAAGTTATCAGGAAGAATTTGGTCAAAAAATGCTTAGAACTCTTTACTGAAC
TGGCGGAAGATAAAGAGAACTACAAGAAATTCTATGAGCAGTTCTCTAAAAACATAAAGCTTGGAATACA
CGAAGACTCTCAAAATCGGAAGAAGCTTTCAGAGCTGTTAAGGTACTACACATCTGCCTCTGGTGATGAG
ATGGTTTCTCTCAAGGACTACTGCACCAGAATGAAGGAGAACCAGAAACATATCTATTATATCACAGGTG
AGACC
